>Addgene plasmid #52019 | p3XFlag-CMV7-miniMAVS(KaganE48) | addgene full sequence | sequence record 320603 | Addgene NGS Result
GTAAAACGACGGCCAGTGCCAAGCTGATCTATACATTGAATCAATATTGGCAATTAGCCATATTAGTCAT
TGGTTATATAGCATAAATCAATATTGGCTATTGGCCATTGCATACGTTGTATCTATATCATAATATGTAC
ATTTATATTGGCTCATGTCCAATATGACCGCCATGTTGACATTGATTATTGACTAGTTATTAATAGTAAT
CAATTACGGGGTCATTAGTTCATAGCCCATATATGGAGTTCCGCGTTACATAACTTACGGTAAATGGCCC
GCCTGGCTGACCGCCCAACGACCCCCGCCCATTGACGTCAATAATGACGTATGTTCCCATAGTAACGCCA
ATAGGGACTTTCCATTGACGTCAATGGGTGGAGTATTTACGGTAAACTGCCCACTTGGCAGTACATCAAG
TGTATCATATGCCAAGTCCGCCCCCTATTGACGTCAATGACGGTAAATGGCCCGCCTGGCATTATGCCCA
GTACATGACCTTACGGGACTTTCCTACTTGGCAGTACATCTACGTATTAGTCATCGCTATTACCATGGTG
ATGCGGTTTTGGCAGTACACCAATGGGCGTGGATAGCGGTTTGACTCACGGGGATTTCCAAGTCTCCACC
CCATTGACGTCAATGGGAGTTTGTTTTGGCACCAAAATCAACGGGACTTTCCAAAATGTCGTAATAACCC
CGCCCCGTTGACGCAAATGGGCGGTAGGCGTGTACGGTGGGAGGTCTATATAAGCAGAGCTCGTTTAGTG
AACCGTCAGAATTCACCATGGACTACAAAGACCATGACGGTGATTATAAAGATCATGATATCGATTACAA
GGATGACGATGACAAGCTTCCTGTCCAGGAGACCCAGGCGCCAGAGTCCCCAGGAGAGAATTCAGAGCAA
GCCCTGCAGACGCTCAGCCCCAGAGCCATCCCAAGGAATCCAGATGGTGGCCCCCTGGAGTCCTCCTCTG
ACCTGGCAGCCCTCAGCCCTCTGACCTCCAGCGGGCATCAGGAGAAGGACACAGAACTGGGCAGTACCCA
CACAGCAGGTGCGACCTCCAGCCTCACACCATCCCGTGGGCCTGTGTCTCCATCTGTCTCCTTCCAGCCC
CTGGCCCGTTCCACCCCCAGGGCAAGCCGCTTGCCTGGACCCACAGGGTCAGTTGTATCTACTGGCACCT
CCTTCTCCTCCTCATCCCCTGGCTTGGCCTCTGCAGGGGCTGCAGAGGGTAAACAGGGTGCAGAGAGTGA
CCAGGCCGAGCCTATCATCTGCTCCAGTGGGGCAGAGGCACCTGCCAACTCTCTGCCCTCCAAAGTGCCT
ACCACCTTGATGCCTGTGAACACAGTGGCCCTGAAAGTGCCTGCCAACCCAGCATCTGTCAGCACAGTGC
CCTCCAAGTTGCCAACTAGCTCAAAGCCCCCTGGTGCAGTGCCTTCTAATGCGCTCACCAATCCAGCACC
ATCCAAATTGCCCATCAACTCAACCCGTGCTGGCATGGTGCCATCCAAAGTGCCTACTAGCATGGTGCTC
ACCAAGGTGTCTGCCAGCACAGTCCCCACTGACGGGAGCAGCAGAAATGAGGAGACCCCAGCAGCTCCAA
CACCCGCCGGCGCCACTGGAGGCAGCTCAGCCTGGCTAGACAGCAGCTTTGAGAATAGGGGCCTTGGGTC
GGAGCTGAGTAAGCCTGGCGTGCTGGCATCCCAGGTAGACAGCCCGTTCTCGGGCTGCTTCGAGGATCTT
GCCATCAGTGCCAGCACCTCCTTGGGCATGGGGCCCTGCCATGGCCCAGAGGAGAATGAGTATAAGTCCG
AGGGCACCTTTGGGATCCACGTGGCTGAGAACCCCAGCATCCAGCTCCTGGAGGGCAACCCTGGGCCACC
TGCGGACCCGGATGGCGGCCCCAGGCCACAAGCCGACCGGAAGTTCCAGGAGAGGGAGGTGCCATGCCAC
AGGCCCTCACCTGGGGCTCTGTGGCTCCAGGTGGCTGTGACAGGGGTGCTGGTAGTCACACTCCTGGTGG
TGCTGTACCGGCGGCGTCTGCACTAGTCTAGAGGATCCCGGGTGGCATCCCTGTGACCCCTCCCCAGTGC
CTCTCCTGGCCCTGGAAGTTGCCACTCCAGTGCCCACCAGCCTTGTCCTAATAAAATTAAGTTGCATCAT
TTTGTCTGACTAGGTGTCCTTCTATAATATTATGGGGTGGAGGGGGGTGGTATGGAGCAAGGGGCAAGTT
GGGAAGACAACCTGTAGGGCCTGCGGGGTCTATTGGGAACCAAGCTGGAGTGCAGTGGCACAATCTTGGC
TCACTGCAATCTCCGCCTCCTGGGTTCAAGCGATTCTCCTGCCTCAGCCTCCCGAGTTGTTGGGATTCCA
GGCATGCATGACCAGGCTCAGCTAATTTTTGTTTTTTTGGTAGAGACGGGGTTTCACCATATTGGCCAGG
CTGGTCTCCAACTCCTAATCTCAGGTGATCTACCCACCTTGGCCTCCCAAATTGCTGGGATTACAGGCGT
GAACCACTGCTCCCTTCCCTGTCCTTCTGATTTTAAAATAACTATACCAGCAGGAGGACGTCCAGACACA
GCATAGGCTACCTGGCCATGCCCAACCGGTGGGACATTTGAGTTGCTTGCTTGGCACTGTCCTCTCATGC
GTTGGGTCCACTCAGTAGATGCCTGTTGAATTGGGTACGCGGCCAGCTTGGCTGTGGAATGTGTGTCAGT
TAGGGTGTGGAAAGTCCCCAGGCTCCCCAGCAGGCAGAAGTATGCAAAGCATGCATCTCAATTAGTCAGC
AACCAGGTGTGGAAAGTCCCCAGGCTCCCCAGCAGGCAGAAGTATGCAAAGCATGCATCTCAATTAGTCA
GCAACCATAGTCCCGCCCCTAACTCCGCCCATCCCGCCCCTAACTCCGCCCAGTTCCGCCCATTCTCCGC
CCCATGGCTGACTAATTTTTTTTATTTATGCAGAGGCCGAGGCCGCCTCGGCCTCTGAGCTATTCCAGAA
GTAGTGAGGAGGCTTTTTTGGAGGCCTAGGCTTTTGCAAAAAGCTCCTCGAGGAACTGAAAAACCAGAAA
GTTAATTCCCTATAGTGAGTCGTATTAAATTCGTAATCATGTCATAGCTGTTTCCTGTGTGAAATTGTTA
TCCGCTCACAATTCCACACAACATACGAGCCGGAAGCATAAAGTGTAAAGCCTGGGGTGCCTAATGAGTG
AGCTAACTCACATTAATTGCGTTGCGCTCACTGCCCGCTTTCCAGTCGGGAAACCTGTCGTGCCAGCTGC
ATTAATGAATCGGCCAACGCGCGGGGAGAGGCGGTTTGCGTATTGGGCGCTCTTCCGCTTCCTCGCTCAC
TGACTCGCTGCGCTCGGTCGTTCGGCTGCGGCGAGCGGTATCAGCTCACTCAAAGGCGGTAATACGGTTA
TCCACAGAATCAGGGGATAACGCAGGAAAGAACATGTGAGCAAAAGGCCAGCAAAAGGCCAGGAACCGTA
AAAAGGCCGCGTTGCTGGCGTTTTTCCATAGGCTCCGCCCCCCTGACGAGCATCACAAAAATCGACGCTC
AAGTCAGAGGTGGCGAAACCCGACAGGACTATAAAGATACCAGGCGTTTCCCCCTGGAAGCTCCCTCGTG
CGCTCTCCTGTTCCGACCCTGCCGCTTACCGGATACCTGTCCGCCTTTCTCCCTTCGGGAAGCGTGGCGC
TTTCTCATAGCTCACGCTGTAGGTATCTCAGTTCGGTGTAGGTCGTTCGCTCCAAGCTGGGCTGTGTGCA
CGAACCCCCCGTTCAGCCCGACCGCTGCGCCTTATCCGGTAACTATCGTCTTGAGTCCAACCCGGTAAGA
CACGACTTATCGCCACTGGCAGCAGCCACTGGTAACAGGATTAGCAGAGCGAGGTATGTAGGCGGTGCTA
CAGAGTTCTTGAAGTGGTGGCCTAACTACGGCTACACTAGAAGAACAGTATTTGGTATCTGCGCTCTGCT
GAAGCCAGTTACCTTCGGAAAAAGAGTTGGTAGCTCTTGATCCGGCAAACAAACCACCGCTGGTAGCGGT
GGTTTTTTTGTTTGCAAGCAGCAGATTACGCGCAGAAAAAAAGGATCTCAAGAAGATCCTTTGATCTTTT
CTACGGGGTCTGACGCTCAGTGGAACGAAAACTCACGTTAAGGGATTTTGGTCATGAGATTATCAAAAAG
GATCTTCACCTAGATCCTTTTAAATTAAAAATGAAGTTTTAAATCAATCTAAAGTATATATGAGTAAACT
TGGTCTGACAGTTACCAATGCTTAATCAGTGAGGCACCTATCTCAGCGATCTGTCTATTTCGTTCATCCA
TAGTTGCCTGACTCCCCGTCGTGTAGATAACTACGATACGGGAGGGCTTACCATCTGGCCCCAGTGCTGC
AATGATACCGCGAGACCCACGCTCACCGGCTCCAGATTTATCAGCAATAAACCAGCCAGCCGGAAGGGCC
GAGCGCAGAAGTGGTCCTGCAACTTTATCCGCCTCCATCCAGTCTATTAATTGTTGCCGGGAAGCTAGAG
TAAGTAGTTCGCCAGTTAATAGTTTGCGCAACGTTGTTGCCATTGCTACAGGCATCGTGGTGTCACGCTC
GTCGTTTGGTATGGCTTCATTCAGCTCCGGTTCCCAACGATCAAGGCGAGTTACATGATCCCCCATGTTG
TGCAAAAAAGCGGTTAGCTCCTTCGGTCCTCCGATCGTTGTCAGAAGTAAGTTGGCCGCAGTGTTATCAC
TCATGGTTATGGCAGCACTGCATAATTCTCTTACTGTCATGCCATCCGTAAGATGCTTTTCTGTGACTGG
TGAGTACTCAACCAAGTCATTCTGAGAATAGTGTATGCGGCGACCGAGTTGCTCTTGCCCGGCGTCAATA
CGGGATAATACCGCGCCACATAGCAGAACTTTAAAAGTGCTCATCATTGGAAAACGTTCTTCGGGGCGAA
AACTCTCAAGGATCTTACCGCTGTTGAGATCCAGTTCGATGTAACCCACTCGTGCACCCAACTGATCTTC
AGCATCTTTTACTTTCACCAGCGTTTCTGGGTGAGCAAAAACAGGAAGGCAAAATGCCGCAAAAAAGGGA
ATAAGGGCGACACGGAAATGTTGAATACTCATACTCTTCCTTTTTCAATATTATTGAAGCATTTATCAGG
GTTATTGTCTCATGAGCGGATACATATTTGAATGTATTTAGAAAAATAAACAAATAGGGGTTCCGCGCAC
ATTTCCCCGAAAAGTGCCACCTG
[124 nt withheld, positions 5274-5397]
C
[91 nt withheld, positions 5399-5489]
A
[49 nt withheld, positions 5491-5539]
CCTTTGACGTTGGAGTCCACGTTCTTT
[37 nt withheld, positions 5567-5603]
ACCCTATCTCGGTCTATTCTTTTGATTTATAAGGGATTTTGCCGATTTCGGCCTATTGGTTAAAAAATGA
GCTGATTTAACAAAAATTTAACGCGAATTTTAACAAAATATTAACGCTTACAATTTCCATTCGCCATTCA
GGCTGCGCAACTGTTGGGAAGGGCGATCGGTGCGGGCCTCTTCGCTATTACGCCAGCTGGCGAAAGGGGG
ATGTGCTGCAAGGCGATTAAGTTGGGTAACGCCAGGGTTTTCCCAGTCACGACGTT
Features (pLannotate 1.2.2; 16 found; start..end, strand, type, name):
    178..557     +  enhancer       CMV enhancer: human cytomegalovirus immediate early enhancer
    559..758     +  promoter       CMV promoter: human cytomegalovirus (CMV) immediate early promoter
    791..856     +  CDS            3xFLAG: three tandem FLAG® epitope tags, followed by an enterokinase cleavage site
    857..2053    +  CDS            MAVS (fragment): MAVS_HUMAN - Also known as IPS1, KIAA1271, VISA. Experimental evidence at protein level: Swiss-Prot protein existence level 1. Required for innate immune defense against viruses (PubMed:16125763, PubMed:16127453, PubMed:16153868, PubMed:16177806, PubMed:19631370, PubMed:20451243, PubMed:23087404, PubMed:20127681, PubMed:21170385). Acts downstream of DHX33, DDX58/RIG-I and IFIH1/MDA5, which detect intracellular dsRNA produced during viral replication, to coordinate pathways leading to the activation of NF-kappa-B, IRF3 and IRF7, and to the subsequent induction of antiviral cytokines such as IFN
   2070..2692    +  polyA_signal   hGH poly(A) signal: human growth hormone polyadenylation signal
   2721..3050    +  promoter       SV40 promoter: SV40 enhancer and early promoter
   3089..3107    -  promoter       T7 promoter: promoter for bacteriophage T7 RNA polymerase
   3145..3161    -  protein_bind   lac operator: The lac repressor binds to the lac operator to inhibit transcription in E. coli. This inhibition can be relieved by adding lactose or isopropyl-β-D-thiogalactopyranoside (IPTG). lac repressor encoded by lacI
   3169..3199    -  promoter       lac promoter: promoter for the E. coli lac operon
   3214..3235    -  protein_bind   CAP binding site: CAP binding activates transcription in the presence of cAMP. E. coli catabolite activator protein
   3248..3340    -  CDS            lacI (fragment): lac repressor; lacI; The lac repressor binds to the lac operator to inhibit transcription in E. coli. This inhibition can be relieved by adding lactose or isopropyl-β-D-thiogalactopyranoside (IPTG).
   3523..4111    -  rep_origin     ori: high-copy-number ColE1/pMB1/pBR322/pUC origin of replication
   4282..5142    -  CDS            AmpR: β-lactamase; bla; confers resistance to ampicillin, carbenicillin, and related antibiotics
   5143..5247    -  promoter       AmpR promoter: bla
   5274..5702    +  rep_origin     f1 ori (sequence partly withheld): f1 bacteriophage origin of replication; arrow indicates direction of (+) strand synthesis
   5733..18      -  CDS            lacZα (fragment) (across the origin): LacZα fragment of β-galactosidase; lacZ fragment
