[The description below was written by a language model from this plasmid's Addgene catalogue record and pLannotate feature annotations shown in this document.]
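Description:
p3XFlag-CMV7-miniMAVS(KaganE48) is a mammalian expression plasmid built on the commercial p3XFlag-CMV-7 backbone. It is maintained in E. coli as a high-copy plasmid through a ColE1/pUC-type origin and selected with ampicillin via the β-lactamase gene. An f1 phage origin is also present, which in principle allows single-stranded DNA production. The sequenced record is 5,869 nt. No mammalian drug-resistance marker is annotated. An SV40 enhancer/early promoter region lies downstream of the expression cassette with no coding sequence annotated behind it, so the plasmid appears suited mainly to transient transfection. The T7 promoter and the lac promoter/operator, lacI and lacZα fragments appear to be backbone remnants without a stated function in this construct.

The payload is miniMAVS, the N-terminally truncated form of human MAVS that begins at methionine 142 of the MAVS coding sequence. The feature table shows a MAVS fragment of about 1.2 kb joined directly to the end of a 3xFLAG coding segment, which comprises three tandem FLAG epitopes and an enterokinase cleavage site. The product is therefore an N-terminally 3xFLAG-tagged miniMAVS. Transcription is driven by the human cytomegalovirus immediate-early enhancer and promoter and terminated by the human growth hormone polyadenylation signal. The restriction sites used for cloning are not recorded.

MAVS is the adaptor that acts downstream of the RIG-I and MDA5 RNA sensors to activate NF-κB and IRF3/IRF7 and induce antiviral cytokines. The associated study concerns truncated variants arising from a bicistronic MAVS transcript. The plasmid lets miniMAVS be expressed on its own in mammalian cells, with detection or immunoprecipitation through the FLAG epitope, to examine its role in antiviral signalling.
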