Addgene plasmid #52019: p3XFlag-CMV7-miniMAVS(KaganE48)
Purpose: Expresses miniMAVS (the sequence starting from M142 of the MAVS CDS) with an N-terminal 3X flag tag
Depositing lab: Jonathan Kagan. Depositing organization: Boston Children's Hospital. Publication: A Bicistronic MAVS Transcript Highlights a Class of Truncated Variants in Antiviral Immunity. Brubaker SW, Gauthier AE, Mills EW, Ingolia NT, Kagan JC. Cell. 2014 Feb 13;156(4):800-11. doi: 10.1016/j.cell.2014.01.021. PubMed 24529381.
Backbone
  Vector backbone: p3XFlag-CMV-7
  Backbone manufacturer: SigmaAldrich
  Vector type: Mammalian Expression
Growth in bacteria
  Bacterial resistance: Ampicillin, 100 μg/mL
  Growth temperature: 37°C
  Growth strain: DH5alpha
  Copy number: High Copy
Gene/Insert
  Gene/Insert name: miniMAVS
  Tag / fusion protein: 3xFLAG (N terminal on backbone)
  Cloning method: Restriction Enzyme; 5′ cloning site unknown (unknown if destroyed); 3′ cloning site unknown (unknown if destroyed)
  Sequencing primers: 5′ CMV-F; 3′ hGHpA-R
Terms and licenses: Academic/Nonprofit Terms; Industry Terms: Not Available to Industry
How to cite: p3XFlag-CMV7-miniMAVS(KaganE48) was a gift from Jonathan Kagan (Addgene plasmid # 52019 ; http://n2t.net/addgene:52019 ; RRID:Addgene_52019)
