>Addgene plasmid #52019 | p3XFlag-CMV7-miniMAVS(KaganE48) | depositor partial sequence | sequence record 80225 | HindIII-3xFLag-mini-XbaI
AAGCTTCCTGTCCAGGAGACCCAGGCGCCAGAGTCCCCAGGAGAGAATTCAGAGCAAGCCCTGCAGACGC
TCAGCCCCAGAGCCATCCCAAGGAATCCAGATGGTGGCCCCCTGGAGTCCTCCTCTGACCTGGCAGCCCT
CAGCCCTCTGACCTCCAGCGGGCATCAGGAGAAGGACACAGAACTGGGCAGTACCCACACAGCAGGTGCG
ACCTCCAGCCTCACACCATCCCGTGGGCCTGTGTCTCCATCTGTCTCCTTCCAGCCCCTGGCCCGTTCCA
CCCCCAGGGCAAGCCGCTTGCCTGGACCCACAGGGTCAGTTGTATCTACTGGCACCTCCTTCTCCTCCTC
ATCCCCTGGCTTGGCCTCTGCAGGGGCTGCAGAGGGTAAACAGGGTGCAGAGAGTGACCAGGCCGAGCCT
ATCATCTGCTCCAGTGGGGCAGAGGCACCTGCCAACTCTCTGCCCTCCAAAGTGCCTACCACCTTGATGC
CTGTGAACACAGTGGCCCTGAAAGTGCCTGCCAACCCAGCATCTGTCAGCACAGTGCCCTCCAAGTTGCC
AACTAGCTCAAAGCCCCCTGGTGCAGTGCCTTCTAATGCGCTCACCAATCCAGCACCATCCAAATTGCCC
ATCAACTCAACCCGTGCTGGCATGGTGCCATCCAAAGTGCCTACTAGCATGGTGCTCACCAAGGTGTCTG
CCAGCACAGTCCCCACTGACGGGAGCAGCAGAAATGAGGAGACCCCAGCAGCTCCAACACCCGCCGGCGC
CACTGGAGGCAGCTCAGCCTGGCTAGACAGCAGCTTTGAGAATAGGGGCCTTGGGTCGGAGCTGAGTAAG
CCTGGCGTGCTGGCATCCCAGGTAGACAGCCCGTTCTCGGGCTGCTTCGAGGATCTTGCCATCAGTGCCA
GCACCTCCTTGGGCATGGGGCCCTGCCATGGCCCAGAGGAGAATGAGTATAAGTCCGAGGGCACCTTTGG
GATCCACGTGGCTGAGAACCCCAGCATCCAGCTCCTGGAGGGCAACCCTGGGCCACCTGCGGACCCGGAT
GGCGGCCCCAGGCCACAAGCCGACCGGAAGTTCCAGGAGAGGGAGGTGCCATGCCACAGGCCCTCACCTG
GGGCTCTGTGGCTCCAGGTGGCTGTGACAGGGGTGCTGGTAGTCACACTCCTGGTGGTGCTGTACCGGCG
GCGTCTGCACTAGTCTAGA
