>Addgene plasmid #52019 | p3XFlag-CMV7-miniMAVS(KaganE48) | addgene partial sequence | sequence record 81690 | CMV-F 5'-CGCAAATGGGCGGTAGGCGTG-3'
ACCGTCAGAATTCACCATGGACTACAAAGACCATGACGGTGATTATAAAGATCATGATATCGATTACAAG
GATGACGATGACAAGCTTCCTGTCCAGGAGACCCAGGCGCCAGAGTCCCCAGGAGAGAATTCAGAGCAAG
CCCTGCAGACGCTCAGCCCCAGAGCCATCCCAAGGAATCCAGATGGTGGCCCCCTGGAGTCCTCCTCTGA
CCTGGCAGCCCTCAGCCCTCTGACCTCCAGCGGGCATCAGGAGAAGGACACAGAACTGGGCAGTACCCAC
ACAGCAGGTGCGACCTCCAGCCTCACACCATCCCGTGGGCCTGTGTCTCCATCTGTCTCCTTCCAGCCCC
TGGCCCGTTCCACCCCCAGGGCAAGCCGCTTGCCTGGACCCACAGGGTCAGTTGTATCTACTGGCACCTC
CTTCTCCTCCTCATCCCCTGGCTTGGCCTCTGCAGGGGCTGCAGAGGGTAAACAGGGTGCAGAGAGTGAC
CAGGCCGAGCCTATCATCTGCTCCAGTGGGGCAGAGGCACCTGCCAACTCTCTGCCCTCCAAAGTGCCTA
CCACCTTGATGCCTGTGAACACAGTGGCCCTGAAAGTGCCTGCCAACCCAGCATCTGTCAGCACAGTGCC
CTCCAAGTTGCCAACTAGCTCAAAGCCCCCTGGTGCAGTGCCTTCTAATGCGCTCACCAATCCAGCACCA
TCCAAATTGCCCATCAACTCAACCCGTGCTGGCATGGTGCCATCCAAAGTGCCTACTAGCATGGTGCTCA
CCAAGGTGTCTGCCAGCACAGTCCCCACTGACGGGAGCAGCAGAAATGAGGAGACCCCAGCAGCTCCAAC
ACCCGCCGGCGCCACTGGAGGCAGCTCAGCCTGGCTAGACAGCAGCTTTGA
