>Addgene plasmid #52019 | p3XFlag-CMV7-miniMAVS(KaganE48) | addgene partial sequence | sequence record 81746 | hGH-PA-R 5'-CCAGCTTGGTTCCCAATAGA-3'
CCTTGCTCCATACCACCCCCCTCCACCCCATAATATTATAGAAGGACACCTAGTCAGACAAAATGATGCA
ACTTAATTTTATTAGGACAAGGCTGGTGGGCACTGGAGTGGCAACTTCCAGGGCCAGGAGAGGCACTGGG
GAGGGGTCACAGGGATGCCACCCGGGATCCTCTAGACTAGTGCAGACGCCGCCGGTACAGCACCACCAGG
AGTGTGACTACCAGCACCCCTGTCACAGCCACCTGGAGCCACAGAGCCCCAGGTGAGGGCCTGTGGCATG
GCACCTCCCTCTCCTGGAACTTCCGGTCGGCTTGTGGCCTGGGGCCGCCATCCGGGTCCGCAGGTGGCCC
AGGGTTGCCCTCCAGGAGCTGGATGCTGGGGTTCTCAGCCACGTGGATCCCAAAGGTGCCCTCGGACTTA
TACTCATTCTCCTCTGGGCCATGGCAGGGCCCCATGCCCAAGGAGGTGCTGGCACTGATGGCAAGATCCT
CGAAGCAGCCCGAGAACGGGCTGTCTACCTGGGATGCCAGCACGCCAGGCTTACTCAGCTCCGACCCAAG
GCCCCTATTCTCAAAGCTGCTGTCTAGCCAGGCTGAGCTGCCTCCAGTGGCGCCGGCGGGTGTTGGAGCT
GCTGGGGTCTCCTCATTTCTGCTGCTCCCGTCAGTGGGGACTGTGCTGGCAGACACCTTGGTGAGCACCA
TGCTAGTAGGCACTTTGGATGGCACCATGCCAGCACGGGTTGAGTTGATGGGCAATTTGGATGGTGCTGG
ATTGGTGAGCGCATTAGAAGGCACTGCACCAGGGG
